>Addgene plasmid #126133 | pBbB18a-GFP | addgene full sequence | sequence record 247083 | Addgene NGS Result
GACGTCTTGACAGCTAGCTCAGTCCTAGGGATTGTGCTAGCAGGTTTAATCGAATTCAAAAGATCTTTTA
AGAAGGAGATATACATATGAGTAAAGGAGAAGAACTTTTCACTGGAGTTGTCCCAATTCTTGTTGAATTA
GATGGTGATGTTAATGGGCACAAATTTTCTGTCAGTGGAGAGGGTGAAGGTGATGCAACATACGGAAAAC
TTACCCTTAAATTTATTTGCACTACTGGAAAACTACCTGTTCCGTGGCCAACACTTGTCACTACTTTCTC
TTATGGTGTTCAATGCTTTTCCCGTTATCCGGATCACATGAAACGGCATGACTTTTTCAAGAGTGCCATG
CCCGAAGGTTATGTACAGGAACGCACTATATCTTTCAAAGATGACGGGAACTACAAGACGCGTGCTGAAG
TCAAGTTTGAAGGTGATACCCTTGTTAATCGTATCGAGTTAAAAGGTATTGATTTTAAAGAAGATGGAAA
CATTCTCGGACACAAACTGGAGTACAACTATAACTCACACAATGTATACATCACGGCAGACAAACAAAAG
AATGGAATCAAAGCTAACTTCAAAATTCGCCACAACATTGAAGATGGCTCCGTTCAACTAGCAGACCATT
ATCAACAAAATACTCCAATTGGCGATGGCCCTGTCCTTTTACCAGACAACCATTACCTGTCCACACAATC
TGCCCTTTCGAAAGATCCCAACGAAAAGCGTGACCACATGGTCCTTCTTGAGTTTGTAACTGCTGCTGGG
ATTACACATGGCATGGATGAGCTCTACAAATAAGGATCCAAACTCGAGTAAGGATCTCCAGGCATCAAAT
AAAACGAAAGGCTCAGTCGAAAGACTGGGCCTTTCGTTTTATCTGTTGTTTGTCGGTGAACGCTCTCTAC
TAGAGTCACACTGGCTCACCTTCGGGTGGGCCTTTCTGCGTTTATACCTAGGCTACAGCCGATAGTCTGG
AACAGCGCACTTACGGGTTGCTGCGCAACCCAAGTGCTACCGGCGCGGCAGCGTGACCCGTGTCGGCGGC
TCCAACGGCTCGCCATCGTCCAGAAAACACGGCTCATCGGGCATCGGCAGGCGCTGCTGCCCGCGCCGTT
CCCATTCCTCCGTTTCGGTCAAGGCTGGCAGGTCTGGTTCCATGCCCGGAATGCCGGGCTGGCTGGGCGG
CTCCTCGCCGGGGCCGGTCGGTAGTTGCTGCTCGCCCGGATACAGGGTCGGGATGCGGCGCAGGTCGCCA
TGCCCCAACAGCGATTCGTCCTGGTCGTCGTGATCAACCACCACGGCGGCACTGAACACCGACAGGCGCA
ACTGGTCGCGGGGCTGGCCCCACGCCACGCGGTCATTGACCACGTAGGCCAACACGGTGCCGGGGCCGTT
GAGCTTCACGACGGAGATCCAGCGCTCGGCCACCAAGTCCTTGACTGCGTATTGGACCGTCCGCAAAGAA
CGTCCGATGAGCTTGGAAAGTGTCTTCTGGCTGACCACCACGGCGTTCTGGTGGCCCATCTGCGCCACGA
GGTGATGCAGCAGCATTGCCGCCGTGGGTTTCCTCGCAATAAGCCCGGCCCACGCCTCATGCGCTTTGCG
TTCCGTTTGCACCCAGTGACCGGGCTTGTTCTTGGCTTGAATGCCGATTTCTCTGGACTGCGTGGCCATG
CTTATCTCCATGCGGTAGGGGTGCCGCACGGTTGCGGCACCATGCGCAATCAGCTGCAACTTTTCGGCAG
CGCGACAACAATTATGCGTTGCGTAAAAGTGGCAGTCAATTACAGATTTTCTTTAACCTACGCAATGAGC
TATTGCGGGGGGTGCCGCAATGAGCTGTTGCGTACCCCCCTTTTTTAAGTTGTTGATTTTTAAGTCTTTC
GCATTTCGCCCTATATCTAGTTCTTTGGTGCCCAAAGAAGGGCACCCCTGCGGGGTTCCCCCACGCCTTC
GGCGCGGCTCCCCCTCCGGCAAAAAGTGGCCCCTCCGGGGCTTGTTGATCGACTGCGCGGCCTTCGGCCT
TGCCCAAGGTGGCGCTGCCCCCTTGGAACCCCCGCACTCGCCGCCGTGAGGCTCGGGGGGCAGGCGGGCG
GGCTTCGCCCTTCGACTGCCCCCACTCGCATAGGCTTGGGTCGTTCCAGGCGCGTCAAGGCCAAGCCGCT
GCGCGGTCGCTGCGCGAGCCTTGACCCGCCTTCCACTTGGTGTCCAACCGGCAAGCGAAGCGCGCAGGCC
GCAGGCCGGAGGCACTAGTGCTTGGATTCTCACCAATAAAAAACGCCCGGCGGCAACCGAGCGTTCTGAA
CAAATCCAGATGGAGTTCTGAGGTCATTACTGGATCTATCAACAGGAGTCCAAGCGAGCTCGTAAACTTG
GTCTGACAGTTACCAATGCTTAATCAGTGAGGCACCTATCTCAGCGATCTGTCTATTTCGTTCATCCATA
GTTGCCTGACTCCCCGTCGTGTAGATAACTACGATACGGGAGGGCTTACCATCTGGCCCCAGTGCTGCAA
TGATACCGCGAGACCCACGCTCACCGGCTCCAGATTTATCAGCAATAAACCAGCCAGCCGGAAGGGCCGA
GCGCAGAAGTGGTCCTGCAACTTTATCCGCCTCCATCCAGTCTATTAATTGTTGCCGGGAAGCTAGAGTA
AGTAGTTCGCCAGTTAATAGTTTGCGCAACGTTGTTGCCATTGCTACAGGCATCGTGGTGTCACGCTCGT
CGTTTGGTATGGCTTCATTCAGCTCCGGTTCCCAACGATCAAGGCGAGTTACATGATCCCCCATGTTGTG
CAAAAAAGCGGTTAGCTCCTTCGGTCCTCCGATCGTTGTCAGAAGTAAGTTGGCCGCAGTGTTATCACTC
ATGGTTATGGCAGCACTGCATAATTCTCTTACTGTCATGCCATCCGTAAGATGCTTTTCTGTGACTGGTG
AGTACTCAACCAAGTCATTCTGAGAATAGTGTATGCGGCGACCGAGTTGCTCTTGCCCGGCGTCAATACG
GGATAATACCGCGCCACATAGCAGAACTTTAAAAGTGCTCATCATTGGAAAACGTTCTTCGGGGCGAAAA
CTCTCAAGGATCTTACCGCTGTTGAGATCCAGTTCGATGTAACCCACTCGTGCACCCAACTGATCTTCAG
CATCTTTTACTTTCACCAGCGTTTCTGGGTGAGCAAAAACAGGAAGGCAAAATGCCGCAAAAAAGGGAAT
AAGGGCGACACGGAAATGTTGAATACTCATACTCTTCCTTTTTCAATATTATTGAAGCATTTATCAGGGT
TATTGTCTCATGAGCGGATACATATTTGAATGTATTTAGAAAAATAAACAAATAGGGGTTCCGCGCACAT
TTCCCCGAAAAGTGCCACCT
Features (pLannotate 1.2.2; 9 found; start..end, strand, type, name):
      7..29      +  promoter       J23119(SpeI) promoter (fragment): bacterial promoter (Registry of Standard Biological Parts BBa J23119) modified to end with an SpeI site
     87..800     +  CDS            &alpha;GFP: &alpha;GFP is a basic (constitutively fluorescent) long stokes shift fluorescent protein published in 1996, derived from Aequorea victoria.
    836..907     +  terminator     rrnB T1 terminator: transcription terminator T1 from the E. coli rrnB gene
    923..950     +  terminator     T7Te terminator: phage T7 early transcription terminator
   1017..1679    -  CDS            pBBR1 Rep: replication protein for the broad-host-range plasmid pBBR1 from Bordetella bronchiseptica
   1680..2253    -  rep_origin     pBBR1 oriV (fragment): replication origin of the broad-host-range plasmid pBBR1 from Bordetella bronchiseptica; requires the pBBR1 Rep protein for replication
   2266..2360    -  terminator     lambda t0 terminator: transcription terminator from phage lambda
   2390..3250    -  CDS            AmpR: β-lactamase; bla; confers resistance to ampicillin, carbenicillin, and related antibiotics
   3251..3355    -  promoter       AmpR promoter: bla
