[The description below was written by a language model from this plasmid's Addgene catalogue record and pLannotate feature annotations shown in this document.]
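Description:
pBbB18a-GFP is a small bacterial expression plasmid (about 3.4 kb) from the BglBrick-compatible pBb vector family, built for constitutive gene expression in Escherichia coli and classed as a synthetic biology tool. It replicates through the pBBR1 system, with the feature table showing the pBBR1 Rep coding sequence next to a partial pBBR1 oriV, the broad-host-range origin originally from Bordetella bronchiseptica that depends on its own Rep protein. Selection is by ampicillin, provided by a β-lactamase gene driven by its native bla promoter and followed by a lambda t0 terminator. The catalogue lists the plasmid as high copy.

The payload is a 717 bp synthetic GFPuv reporter. The automated annotation labels this open reading frame as αGFP, a related Aequorea victoria-derived variant, which probably reflects a closest-match call rather than a different insert. The catalogue gives the promoter as J23117, a member of the Anderson family of constitutive sigma-70 promoters. The annotation tool instead reports a partial match to J23119, the consensus promoter of the same family, which is consistent with the high sequence similarity among these parts. Transcription of the reporter is stopped by tandem rrnB T1 and T7Te terminators, which insulate the expression cassette from the replication and resistance modules, both of which lie on the opposite strand.

Because no inducer is needed, fluorescence gives a direct readout of the expression level set by this particular promoter and origin combination. The plasmid belongs to a set used to characterise and compare expression vectors for E. coli, and the BglBrick format allows GFP to be exchanged for other genes of interest. The depositor notes that it was assembled by In-Fusion cloning.
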