Addgene plasmid #126133: pBbB18a-GFP
Purpose: Constitutive expression vector for Escherichia coli. BglBrick compatible.
Depositing lab: Nigel Scrutton. Depositing organization: University of Manchester. Publication: SelProm: A Queryable and Predictive Expression Vector Selection Tool for Escherichia coli. Jervis AJ, Carbonell P, Taylor S, Sung R, Dunstan MS, Robinson CJ, Breitling R, Takano E, Scrutton NS. ACS Synth Biol. 2019 Mar 18. doi: 10.1021/acssynbio.8b00399. PubMed 30870592.
Backbone
  Vector backbone: pBb
  Backbone size w/o insert (bp): 2663
  Vector type: Bacterial Expression, Synthetic Biology
Growth in bacteria
  Bacterial resistance: Ampicillin, 100 μg/mL
  Growth temperature: 37°C
  Growth strain: DH5alpha
  Copy number: High Copy
Gene/Insert
  Gene/Insert name: GFPuv
  Species: Synthetic
  Insert size (bp): 717
  Promoter: J23117
  Cloning method: Unknown
  Sequencing primers: 5′ GTTATTGTCTCATGAGCGGATAC
Terms and licenses: Academic/Nonprofit Terms; Industry Terms: Not Available to Industry
Depositor comments: Cloning method was In-Fusion.
How to cite: pBbB18a-GFP was a gift from Nigel Scrutton (Addgene plasmid # 126133 ; http://n2t.net/addgene:126133 ; RRID:Addgene_126133)
